Addgene plasmid #117599: pEPOR2KN0027
Purpose: Level2 MoClo construct, containing level1 plant expression cassettes for Sp-eCas9 1.1(pEPOR1CB0011) and sgRNA_NbPDS(pEPOR1CB0114)
Depositing lab: Nicola Patron. Depositing organization: Earlham Institute. Publication: Comparison of efficiency and specificity of CRISPR-associated (Cas) nucleases in plants: An expanded toolkit for precision genome engineering. Raitskin O, Schudoma C, West A, Patron NJ. PLoS One. 2019 Feb 27;14(2):e0211598. doi: 10.1371/journal.pone.0211598. eCollection 2019. PubMed 30811422.
Backbone
  Vector backbone: pICSL4723
  Vector type: Plant Expression
Growth in bacteria
  Bacterial resistance: Kanamycin, 50 μg/mL
  Growth temperature: 37°C
  Growth strain: DH5alpha
  Copy number: High Copy
Gene/Insert
  Gene/Insert name: [35S:Sp-eCas9 1.1(pEPOR1CB0011) ] +[AtU6-26:sgRNA]
  Species: Synthetic
  Cloning method: Restriction Enzyme; 5′ cloning site BpiI (destroyed during cloning); 3′ cloning site BpiI (destroyed during cloning)
Terms and licenses: Academic/Nonprofit Terms; Industry Terms: Not Available to Industry
Depositor comments: Please visit https://www.biorxiv.org/content/early/2018/09/20/422766 for BioRxiv preprint
How to cite: pEPOR2KN0027 was a gift from Nicola Patron (Addgene plasmid # 117599 ; http://n2t.net/addgene:117599 ; RRID:Addgene_117599)
