[The description below was written by a language model from this plasmid's Addgene catalogue record and pLannotate feature annotations shown in this document.]
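Description:
pEPOR2KN0027 is a Level 2 MoClo (Golden Gate modular cloning) binary vector for plant expression, built in the pICSL4723 backbone by assembling two Level 1 transcriptional units through BpiI sites that were destroyed during cloning. The 11.3 kb plasmid carries left and right border repeats of nopaline-type T-DNA, so the region between them can be transferred into plant cells by Agrobacterium. Outside the borders lie a high-copy ColE1/pUC-type origin for propagation in E. coli, the pVS1 oriV with its RepA replication and StaA stability genes for maintenance in Agrobacterium, and an aminoglycoside phosphotransferase gene, driven by a bla promoter, that confers kanamycin resistance. No plant selectable marker is annotated within the T-DNA.

The first cassette expresses Sp-eCas9 1.1, an enhanced-specificity variant of the Streptococcus pyogenes Cas9 nuclease, from the CaMV 35S promoter with duplicated enhancer and the TMV Ω translational leader, terminated by the NOS terminator. The feature table also shows an EYFP coding sequence directly downstream of Cas9 and before the terminator, suggesting a fluorescent fusion for monitoring nuclease expression, although the catalogue entry does not mention it. The second cassette, described as AtU6-26:sgRNA, uses an Arabidopsis U6-26 Pol III promoter (not picked up by the automated annotation) to transcribe a single guide RNA with the S. pyogenes scaffold. The guide is named for NbPDS, presumably the Nicotiana benthamiana phytoene desaturase gene. The construct belongs to a toolkit for comparing the efficiency and specificity of different Cas nucleases for targeted mutagenesis in plants.
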