Features (pLannotate 1.2.2; 16 found; start..end, strand, type, name):
    127..803     +  promoter       CaMV 35S promoter (enhanced): cauliflower mosaic virus 35S promoter with a duplicated enhancer region
    828..881     +  misc_feature   TMV Ω: translational enhancer from the tobacco mosaic virus 5'-leader sequence (Gallie et al., 1988)
    890..4993    +  CDS            Cas9: Cas9 (Csn1) endonuclease from the Streptococcus pyogenes Type II CRISPR/Cas system generates RNA-guided double strand breaks in DNA
   5033..5749    +  CDS            EYFP: EYFP is a basic (constitutively fluorescent) green/yellow fluorescent protein published in 1996, derived from Aequorea victoria. It is reported to be a very rapidly-maturing weak dimer with high acid sensitivity.
   5765..6017    +  terminator     NOS terminator: nopaline synthase terminator and poly(A) signal
   6269..6344    +  misc_RNA       gRNA scaffold: guide RNA scaffold for the Streptococcus pyogenes CRISPR/Cas9 system
   6356..6377    -  protein_bind   attB2 (fragment): mutant version of attB; recombination site for the Gateway® BP reaction BP Clonase™
   6449..6473    +  misc_feature   RB T-DNA repeat: right border repeat from nopaline C58 T-DNA
   6782..7411    +  CDS            pVS1 StaA: stability protein from the Pseudomonas plasmid pVS1 (Heeb et al., 2000)
   7840..8913    +  CDS            pVS1 RepA: replication protein from the Pseudomonas plasmid pVS1 (Heeb et al., 2000)
   8979..9173    +  rep_origin     pVS1 oriV: origin of replication for the Pseudomonas plasmid pVS1 (Heeb et al., 2000)
   9235..9303    +  promoter       AmpR promoter (fragment): bla
   9381..9485    +  promoter       AmpR promoter: bla
   9486..10280   +  CDS            KanR: aminoglycoside phosphotransferase; aphA-3; confers resistance to kanamycin
  10451..11039   +  rep_origin     ori: high-copy-number ColE1/pMB1/pBR322/pUC origin of replication
  11175..11199   +  misc_feature   LB T-DNA repeat: left border repeat from nopaline C58 T-DNA
>Addgene plasmid #117599 | pEPOR2KN0027 | addgene full sequence | sequence record 228312 | Addgene NGS Result
GAACACTCTGTGCCGATGTATCACCTCTCGCAAGAATTCAAGCTTGGAGGTCAACATGGTGGAGCACGAC
ACTCTGGTCTACTCCAAAAATGTCAAAGATACAGTCTCAGAAGATCAAAGGGCTATTGAGACTTTTCAAC
AAAGGATAATTTCGGGAAACCTCCTCGGATTCCATTGCCCAGCTATCTGTCACTTCATCGAAAGGACAGT
AGAAAAGGAAGGTGGCTCCTACAAATGCCATCATTGCGATAAAGGAAAGGCTATCATTCAAGATCTCTCT
GCCGACAGTGGTCCCAAAGATGGACCCCCACCCACGAGGAGCATCGTGGAAAAAGAAGAGGTTCCAACCA
CGTCTACAAAGCAAGTGGATTGATGTGATAACATGGTGGAGCACGACACTCTGGTCTACTCCAAAAATGT
CAAAGATACAGTCTCAGAAGATCAAAGGGCTATTGAGACTTTTCAACAAAGGATAATTTCGGGAAACCTC
CTCGGATTCCATTGCCCAGCTATCTGTCACTTCATCGAAAGGACAGTAGAAAAGGAAGGTGGCTCCTACA
AATGCCATCATTGCGATAAAGGAAAGGCTATCATTCAAGATCTCTCTGCCGACAGTGGTCCCAAAGATGG
ACCCCCACCCACGAGGAGCATCGTGGAAAAAGAAGAGGTTCCAACCACGTCTACAAAGCAAGTGGATTGA
TGTGACATCTCCACTGACGTAAGGGATGACGCACAATCCCACTATCCTTCGCAAGACCCTTCCTCTATAT
AAGGAAGTTCATTTCATTTGGAGAGGACACGCTCGAGTATAAGAGCTCATTTTTACAACAATTACCAACA
ACAACAAACAACAAACAACATTACAATTACATTTACAATTATCGATACAATGGACAAGAAGTACTCCATT
GGGCTCGATATCGGCACAAACAGCGTCGGCTGGGCCGTCATTACGGACGAGTACAAGGTGCCGAGCAAAA
AATTCAAAGTTCTGGGCAATACCGATCGCCACAGCATAAAGAAGAACCTCATTGGCGCCCTCCTGTTCGA
CTCCGGGGAGACGGCCGAAGCCACGCGGCTCAAAAGAACAGCACGGCGCAGATATACCCGCAGAAAGAAT
CGGATCTGCTACCTGCAGGAGATCTTTAGTAATGAGATGGCTAAGGTGGATGACTCTTTCTTCCATAGGC
TGGAGGAGTCCTTTTTGGTGGAGGAGGATAAAAAGCACGAGCGCCACCCAATCTTTGGCAATATCGTGGA
CGAGGTGGCGTACCATGAAAAGTACCCAACCATATATCATCTGAGGAAGAAGCTTGTAGACAGTACTGAT
AAGGCTGACTTGCGGTTGATCTATCTCGCGCTGGCGCATATGATCAAATTTCGGGGACACTTCCTCATCG
AGGGGGACCTGAACCCAGACAACAGCGATGTCGACAAACTCTTTATCCAACTGGTTCAGACTTACAATCA
GCTTTTCGAAGAGAACCCGATCAACGCATCCGGAGTTGACGCCAAAGCAATCCTGAGCGCTAGGCTGTCC
AAATCCCGGCGGCTCGAAAACCTCATCGCACAGCTCCCTGGGGAGAAGAAGAACGGCCTGTTTGGTAATC
TTATCGCCCTGTCACTCGGGCTGACCCCCAACTTTAAATCTAACTTCGACCTGGCCGAAGATGCCAAGCT
TCAACTGAGCAAAGACACCTACGATGATGATCTCGACAATCTGCTGGCCCAGATCGGCGACCAGTACGCA
GACCTTTTTTTGGCGGCAAAGAACCTGTCAGACGCCATTCTGCTGAGTGATATTCTGCGAGTGAACACGG
AGATCACCAAAGCTCCGCTGAGCGCTAGTATGATCAAGCGCTATGATGAGCACCACCAAGACTTGACTTT
GCTGAAGGCCCTTGTCAGACAGCAACTGCCTGAGAAGTACAAGGAAATTTTCTTCGATCAGTCTAAAAAT
GGCTACGCCGGATACATTGACGGCGGAGCAAGCCAGGAGGAATTTTACAAATTTATTAAGCCCATCTTGG
AAAAAATGGACGGCACCGAGGAGCTGCTGGTAAAGCTTAACAGAGAAGATCTGTTGCGCAAACAGCGCAC
TTTCGACAATGGAAGCATCCCCCACCAGATTCACCTGGGCGAACTGCACGCTATCCTCAGGCGGCAAGAG
GATTTCTACCCCTTTTTGAAAGATAACAGGGAAAAGATTGAGAAAATCCTCACATTTCGGATACCCTACT
ATGTAGGCCCCCTCGCCCGGGGAAATTCCAGATTCGCGTGGATGACTCGCAAATCAGAAGAGACTATCAC
TCCCTGGAACTTCGAGGAAGTCGTGGATAAGGGGGCCTCTGCCCAGTCCTTCATCGAAAGGATGACTAAC
TTTGATAAAAATCTGCCTAACGAAAAGGTGCTTCCTAAACACTCTCTGCTGTACGAGTACTTCACAGTTT
ATAACGAGCTCACCAAGGTCAAATACGTCACAGAAGGGATGAGAAAGCCAGCATTCCTGTCTGGAGAGCA
GAAGAAAGCTATCGTGGACCTCCTCTTCAAGACGAACCGGAAAGTTACCGTGAAACAGCTCAAAGAAGAT
TATTTCAAAAAGATTGAATGTTTCGACTCTGTTGAAATCAGCGGAGTGGAGGATCGCTTCAACGCATCCC
TGGGAACGTATCACGATCTCCTGAAAATCATTAAAGACAAGGACTTCCTGGACAATGAGGAGAACGAGGA
CATTCTTGAGGACATTGTCCTCACCCTTACGTTGTTTGAAGATAGGGAGATGATTGAAGAACGCTTGAAA
ACTTACGCTCATCTCTTCGACGACAAAGTCATGAAACAGCTCAAGAGGCGCCGATATACAGGATGGGGGC
GGCTGTCAAGAAAACTGATCAATGGGATCCGAGACAAGCAGAGTGGAAAGACAATCCTGGATTTTCTTAA
GTCCGATGGATTTGCCAACCGGAACTTCATGCAGTTGATCCATGATGACTCTCTCACCTTTAAGGAGGAC
ATCCAGAAAGCACAAGTTTCTGGCCAGGGGGACAGTCTCCACGAGCACATCGCTAATCTTGCAGGTAGCC
CAGCTATCAAAAAGGGAATACTGCAGACCGTTAAGGTCGTGGATGAACTCGTCAAAGTAATGGGAAGGCA
TAAGCCCGAGAATATCGTTATCGAGATGGCCCGAGAGAACCAAACTACCCAGAAGGGACAGAAGAACAGT
AGGGAAAGGATGAAGAGGATTGAAGAGGGTATAAAAGAACTGGGGTCCCAAATCCTTAAGGAACACCCAG
TTGAAAACACCCAGCTTCAGAATGAGAAGCTCTACCTGTACTACCTGCAGAACGGCAGGGACATGTACGT
GGATCAGGAACTGGACATCAATCGGCTCTCCGACTACGACGTGGATCATATCGTGCCCCAGTCTTTTCTC
GCAGATGATTCTATTGATAATAAAGTGTTGACAAGATCCGATAAAAATAGAGGGAAGAGTGATAACGTCC
CCTCAGAAGAAGTTGTCAAGAAAATGAAAAATTATTGGCGGCAGCTGCTGAACGCCAAACTGATCACACA
ACGGAAGTTCGATAATCTGACTAAGGCTGAACGAGGTGGCCTGTCTGAGTTGGATAAAGCCGGCTTCATC
AAAAGGCAGCTTGTTGAGACACGCCAGATCACCAAGCACGTGGCCCAAATTCTCGATTCACGCATGAACA
CCAAGTACGATGAAAATGACAAACTGATTCGAGAGGTGAAAGTTATTACTCTGAAGTCTAAGCTGGTTTC
AGATTTCAGAAAGGACTTTCAGTTTTATAAGGTGAGAGAGATCAACAATTACCACCATGCGCATGATGCC
TACCTGAATGCAGTGGTAGGCACTGCACTTATCAAAAAATATCCCGCGCTTGAATCTGAATTTGTTTACG
GAGACTATAAAGTGTACGATGTTAGGAAAATGATCGCAAAGTCTGAGCAGGAAATAGGCAAGGCCACCGC
TAAGTACTTCTTTTACAGCAATATTATGAATTTTTTCAAGACCGAGATTACACTGGCCAATGGAGAGATT
CGGAAGGCACCACTTATCGAAACAAACGGAGAAACAGGAGAAATCGTGTGGGACAAGGGTAGGGATTTCG
CGACAGTCCGGAAGGTCCTGTCCATGCCGCAGGTGAACATCGTTAAAAAGACCGAAGTACAGACCGGAGG
CTTCTCCAAGGAAAGTATCCTCCCGAAAAGGAACAGCGACAAGCTGATCGCACGCAAAAAAGATTGGGAC
CCCAAGAAATACGGCGGATTCGATTCTCCTACAGTCGCTTACAGTGTACTGGTTGTGGCCAAAGTGGAGA
AAGGGAAGTCTAAAAAACTCAAAAGCGTCAAGGAACTGCTGGGCATCACAATCATGGAGCGATCAAGCTT
CGAAAAAAACCCCATCGACTTTCTCGAGGCGAAAGGATATAAAGAGGTCAAAAAAGACCTCATCATTAAG
CTTCCCAAGTACTCTCTCTTTGAGCTTGAAAACGGCCGGAAACGAATGCTCGCTAGTGCGGGCGAGCTGC
AGAAAGGTAACGAGCTGGCACTGCCCTCTAAATACGTTAATTTCTTGTATCTGGCCAGCCACTATGAAAA
GCTCAAAGGATCTCCCGAAGATAATGAGCAGAAGCAGCTGTTCGTGGAACAACACAAACACTACCTTGAT
GAGATCATCGAGCAAATAAGCGAATTCTCCAAAAGAGTGATCCTCGCCGACGCTAACCTCGATAAGGTGC
TTTCTGCTTACAATAAGCACAGGGATAAGCCCATCAGGGAGCAGGCAGAAAACATTATCCACTTGTTTAC
TCTGACCAACTTGGGCGCGCCTGCAGCCTTCAAGTACTTCGACACCACCATAGACAGAAAGCGGTACACC
TCTACAAAGGAGGTCCTGGACGCCACACTGATTCATCAGTCAATTACGGGGCTCTATGAAACAAGAATCG
ACCTCTCTCAGCTCGGTGGAGACAGCAGGGCTGACCCCAAGAAGAAGAGGAAGGTGGGTTCGATGGTGAG
CAAGGGCGAGGAGCTGTTCACCGGGGTGGTGCCCATCCTGGTCGAGCTGGACGGCGACGTAAACGGCCAC
AAGTTCAGCGTGTCCGGCGAGGGCGAGGGCGATGCCACCTACGGCAAGCTGACCCTGAAGTTCATCTGCA
CCACCGGCAAGCTGCCCGTGCCCTGGCCCACCCTCGTGACCACCTTCGGCTACGGCCTGCAGTGCTTCGC
CCGCTACCCCGACCACATGAAGCAGCACGACTTCTTCAAGTCCGCCATGCCCGAAGGCTACGTCCAGGAG
CGCACCATCTTCTTCAAGGACGACGGCAACTACAAGACCCGCGCCGAGGTGAAGTTCGAGGGCGACACCC
TGGTGAACCGCATCGAGCTGAAGGGCATCGACTTCAAGGAGGACGGCAACATCCTGGGGCACAAGCTGGA
GTACAACTACAACAGCCACAACGTCTATATCATGGCCGACAAGCAGAAGAACGGCATCAAGGTGAACTTC
AAGATCCGCCACAACATCGAGGACGGCAGCGTGCAGCTCGCCGACCACTACCAGCAGAACACCCCCATCG
GCGACGGCCCCGTGCTGCTGCCCGACAACCACTACCTGAGCTACCAGTCCGCCCTGAGCAAAGACCCCAA
CGAGAAGCGCGATCACATGGTCCTGCTGGAGTTCGTGACCGCCGCCGGGATCACTCTCGGCATGGACGAG
CTGTACAAGTGAGCTTGTCAAGCAGATCGTTCAAACATTTGGCAATAAAGTTTCTTAAGATTGAATCCTG
TTGCCGGTCTTGCGATGATTATCATATAATTTCTGTTGAATTACGTTAAGCATGTAATAATTAACATGTA
ATGCATGACGTTATTTATGAGATGGGTTTTTATGATTAGAGTCCCGCAATTATACATTTAATACGCGATA
GAAAACAAAATATAGCGCGCAAACTAGGATAAATTATCGCGCGCGGTGTCATCTATGTTACTAGATCGAC
GCTACTAGAATTCGAGCTCGGAGCATCTTCATTCTTAAGATATGAAGATAATCTTCAAAAGGCCCCTGGG
AATCTGAAAGAAGAGAAGCAGGCCCATTTATATGGGAAAGAACAATAGTATTTCTTATATAGGCCCATTT
AAGTTGAAAACAATCTTCAAAAGTCCCACATCGCTTAGATAAGAAAACGAAGCTGAGTTTATATACAGCT
AGAGTCGAAGTAGTGATTGCCGTTAATTTGAGAGTCCAGTTTTAGAGCTAGAAATAGCAAGTTAAAATAA
GGCTAGTCCGTTATCAACTTGAAAAAGTGGCACCGAGTCGGTGCTTTTTTTCTAGACCCAGCTTTCTTGT
ACAAAGTTGGCATTACGCTTTACGAGGATGCACATGTGACCGAGGGACACGAAGTGATCCGTTTAAACTA
TCAGTGTTTGACAGGATATATTGGCGGGTAAACCTAAGAGAAAAGAGCGTTTATTAGAATAATCGGATAT
TTAAAAGGGCGTGAAAAGGTTTATCCGTTCGTCCATTTGTATGTGCATGCCAACCACAGGGTTCCCCTCG
GGAGTCAGCCGTGCGGCTGCATGAAATCCTGGCCGGTTTGTCTGATGCCAAGCTGGCGGCCTGGCCGGCC
AGCTTGGCCGCTGAAGAAACCGAGCGCCGCCGTCTAAAAAGGTGATGTGTATTTGAGTAAAACAGCTTGC
GTCATGCGGTCGCTGCGTATATGATGCGATGAGTAAATAAACAAATACGCAAGGGGAACGCATGAAGGTT
ATCGCTGTACTTAACCAGAAAGGCGGGTCAGGCAAGACGACCATCGCAACCCATCTAGCCCGCGCCCTGC
AACTCGCCGGGGCCGATGTTCTGTTAGTCGATTCCGATCCCCAGGGCAGTGCCCGCGATTGGGCGGCCGT
GCGGGAAGATCAACCGCTAACCGTTGTCGGCATCGACCGCCCGACGATTGACCGCGACGTGAAGGCCATC
GGCCGGCGCGACTTCGTAGTGATCGACGGAGCGCCCCAGGCGGCGGACTTGGCTGTGTCCGCGATCAAGG
CAGCCGACTTCGTGCTGATTCCGGTGCAGCCAAGCCCTTACGACATATGGGCCACCGCCGACCTGGTGGA
GCTGGTTAAGCAGCGCATTGAGGTCACGGATGGAAGGCTACAAGCGGCCTTTGTCGTGTCGCGGGCGATC
AAAGGCACGCGCATCGGCGGTGAGGTTGCCGAGGCGCTGGCCGGGTACGAGCTGCCCATTCTTGAGTCCC
GTATCACGCAGCGCGTGAGCTACCCAGGCACTGCCGCCGCCGGCACAACCGTTCTTGAATCAGAACCCGA
GGGCGACGCTGCCCGCGAGGTCCAGGCGCTGGCCGCTGAAATTAAATCAAAACTCATTTGAGTTAATGAG
GTAAAGAGAAAATGAGCAAAAGCACAAACACGCTAAGTGCCGGCCGTCCGAGCGCACGCAGCAGCAAGGC
TGCAACGTTGGCCAGCCTGGCAGACACGCCAGCCATGAAGCGGGTCAACTTTCAGTTGCCGGCGGAGGAT
CACACCAAGCTGAAGATGTACGCGGTACGCCAAGGCAAGACCATTACCGAGCTGCTATCTGAATACATCG
CGCAGCTACCAGAGTAAATGAGCAAATGAATAAATGAGTAGATGAATTTTAGCGGCTAAAGGAGGCGGCA
TGGAAAATCAAGAACAACCAGGCACCGACGCCGTGGAATGCCCCATGTGTGGAGGAACGGGCGGTTGGCC
AGGCGTAAGCGGCTGGGTTGTCTGCCGGCCCTGCAATGGCACTGGAACCCCCAAGCCCGAGGAATCGGCG
TGAGCGGTCGCAAACCATCCGGCCCGGTACAAATCGGCGCGGCGCTGGGTGATGACCTGGTGGAGAAGTT
GAAGGCCGCGCAGGCCGCCCAGCGGCAACGCATCGAGGCAGAAGCACGCCCCGGTGAATCGTGGCAAGCG
GCCGCTGATCGAATCCGCAAAGAATCCCGGCAACCGCCGGCAGCCGGTGCGTCGTCGATTAGGAAGCCGC
CCAAGGGCGACGAGCAACCAGATTTTTTCGTTCCGATGCTCTATGACGTGGGCACCCGCGATAGTCGCAG
CATCATGGACGTGGCCGTTTTCCGTCTGTCGAAGCGTGACCGACGAGCTGGCGAGGTGATCCGCTACGAG
CTTCCAGACGGGCACGTAGAGGTTTCCGCAGGGCCGGCCGGCATGGCCAGTGTGTGGGATTACGACCTGG
TACTGATGGCGGTTTCCCATCTAACCGAATCCATGAACCGATACCGGGAAGGGAAGGGAGACAAGCCCGG
CCGCGTGTTCCGTCCACACGTTGCGGACGTACTCAAGTTCTGCCGGCGAGCCGATGGCGGAAAGCAGAAA
GACGACCTGGTAGAAACCTGCATTCGGTTAAACACCACGCACGTTGCCATGCAGCGTACGAAGAAGGCCA
AGAACGGCCGCCTGGTGACGGTATCCGAGGGTGAAGCCTTGATTAGCCGCTACAAGATCGTAAAGAGCGA
AACCGGGCGGCCGGAGTACATCGAGATCGAGCTAGCTGATTGGATGTACCGCGAGATTACAGAAGGCAAG
AACCCGGACGTGCTGACGGTTCACCCCGATTACTTTTTGATCGATCCCGGCATCGGCCGTTTTCTCTACC
GCCTGGCACGCCGCGCCGCAGGCAAGGCAGAAGCCAGATGGTTGTTCAAGACGATCTACGAACGCAGTGG
CAGCGCCGGAGAGTTCAAGAAGTTCTGTTTCACCGTGCGCAAGCTGATCGGGTCAAATGACCTGCCGGAG
TACGATTTGAAGGAGGAGGCGGGGCAGGCTGGCCCGATCCTAGTCATGCGCTACCGCAACCTGATCGAGG
GCGAAGCATCCGCCGGTTCCTAATGTACGGAGCAGATGCTAGGGCAAATTGCCCTAGCAGGGGAAAAAGG
TCGAAAAAGCTTCTTTCCTGTGGATAGCACGTACATTGGGAACCCAAAGCCGTACATTGGGAACCGGAAC
CCGTACATTGGGAACCCAAAGCCGTACATTGGGAACCGGTCACACATGTAAGTGACTGATATAAAAGAGA
AAAAAGGCGATTTTTCCGCCTAAAACTCTTTAAAACTTATTAAAACTCTTAAAACCCGCCTGGCCTGTGC
ATAACTGTCTGGCCAGCGCACAGCCGAACAGCTGCAAAAAGCGCCCACATCAAGGCTCCGAGTGCGCGGA
ACCCCTATTTGTTTATTTTTCTAAATACATTCAAATATGTATCCGCTCATGAGACAATAACCCGCCTGGC
CTGTGCATAACTGTCTGGCCAGCGCACAGCCGAACAGCTGCAAAAAGCGCCCACATCAAGGCTCCGAGTG
CGCGGAACCCCTATTTGTTTATTTTTCTAAATACATTCAAATATGTATCCGCTCATGAGACAATAACCCT
GATAAATGCTTCAATAATATTGAAAAAGGAAGAGTATGGCTAAAATGAGAATATCACCGGAATTGAAAAA
ACTGATCGAAAAATACCGCTGCGTAAAAGATACGGAAGGAATGTCTCCTGCTAAGGTATATAAGCTGGTG
GGAGAAAATGAAAACCTATATTTAAAAATGACGGACAGCCGGTATAAAGGGACCACCTATGATGTGGAAC
GGGAAAAGGACATGATGCTATGGCTGGAAGGAAAGCTGCCTGTTCCAAAGGTCCTGCACTTTGAACGGCA
TGATGGCTGGAGCAATCTGCTCATGAGTGAGGCCGATGGCGTCCTTTGCTCGGAAGAGTATGAAGATGAA
CAAAGCCCTGAAAAGATTATCGAGCTGTATGCGGAGTGCATCAGGCTCTTTCACTCCATCGACATATCGG
ATTGTCCCTATACGAATAGCTTAGACAGCCGCTTAGCCGAATTGGATTACTTACTGAATAACGATCTGGC
CGATGTGGATTGCGAAAACTGGGAAGAGGACACTCCATTTAAAGATCCGCGCGAGCTGTATGATTTTTTA
AAGACGGAAAAGCCCGAAGAGGAACTTGTCTTTTCCCACGGCGACCTGGGAGACAGCAACATCTTTGTGA
AAGATGGCAAAGTAAGTGGCTTTATTGATCTTGGGAGAAGCGGCAGGGCGGACAAGTGGTATGACATTGC
CTTCTGCGTCCGGTCGCTCAGGGAGGATATCGGGGAAGAACAGTATGTCGAGCTATTTTTTGACTTACTG
GGGATCAAGCCTGATTGGGAGAAAATAAAATATTATATTTTACTGGATGAATTGTTTTAGCTGTCAGACC
AAGTTTACTCATATATACTTTAGATTGATTTAAAACTTCATTTTTAATTTAAAAGGATCTAGGTGAAGAT
CCTTTTTGATAATCTCATGACCAAAATCCCTTAACGTGAGTTTTCGTTCCACTGAGCGTCAGACCCCGTA
GAAAAGATCAAAGGATCTTCTTGAGATCCTTTTTTTCTGCGCGTAATCTGCTGCTTGCAAACAAAAAAAC
CACCGCTACCAGCGGTGGTTTGTTTGCCGGATCAAGAGCTACCAACTCTTTTTCCGAAGGTAACTGGCTT
CAGCAGAGCGCAGATACCAAATACTGTTCTTCTAGTGTAGCCGTAGTTAGGCCACCACTTCAAGAACTCT
GTAGCACCGCCTACATACCTCGCTCTGCTAATCCTGTTACCAGTGGCTGCTGCCAGTGGCGATAAGTCGT
GTCTTACCGGGTTGGACTCAAGACGATAGTTACCGGATAAGGCGCAGCGGTCGGGCTGAACGGGGGGTTC
GTGCACACAGCCCAGCTTGGAGCGAACGACCTACACCGAACTGAGATACCTACAGCGTGAGCTATGAGAA
AGCGCCACGCTTCCCGAAGGGAGAAAGGCGGACAGGTATCCGGTAAGCGGCAGGGTCGGAACAGGAGAGC
GCACGAGGGAGCTTCCAGGGGGAAACGCCTGGTATCTTTATAGTCCTGTCGGGTTTCGCCACCTCTGACT
TGAGCGTCGATTTTTGTGATGCTCGTCAGGGGGGCGGAGCCTATGGAAAAACGCCAGCAACGCGGCCTTT
TTACGGTTCCTGCTCGGATCTGTTGGACCGGACAGTAGTCATGGTTGATGGGCTGCCTGTATCGAGTGGT
GATTTTGTGCCGAGCTGCCGGTCGGGGAGCTGTTGGCTGGCTGGTGGCAGGATATATTGTGGTGTAAACA
AATTGACGCTTAGACAACTTAATAACACATTGCGGACGTTTTTAATGTACTGGGGTT
